>Addgene plasmid #114088 | pUC19-U6-MbCas12a crRNA-BsmBI cassette (BPK4449) | addgene full sequence | sequence record 220507 | Addgene NGS Result
GACGTCGCTAGCTGTACAAAAAAGCAGGCTTTAAAGGAACCAATTCAGTCGACTGGATCCGGTACCAAGG
TCGGGCAGGAAGAGGGCCTATTTCCCATGATTCCTTCATATTTGCATATACGATACAAGGCTGTTAGAGA
GATAATTAGAATTAATTTGACTGTAAACACAAAGATATTAGTACAAAATACGTGACGTAGAAAGTAATAA
TTTCTTGGGTAGTTTGCAGTTTTAAAATTATGTTTTAAAATGGACTATCATATGCTTACCGTAACTTGAA
AGTATTTCGATTTCTTGGCTTTATATATCTTGTGGAAAGGACGAAACACCGAATTTCTACTGTTTGTAGA
TGGAGACGATTAATGCGTCTCCTTTTTTTAAGCTTGGGCCGCTCGAGGTACCTCTCTACATATGACATGT
GAGCAAAAGGCCAGCAAAAGGCCAGGAACCGTAAAAAGGCCGCGTTGCTGGCGTTTTTCCATAGGCTCCG
CCCCCCTGACGAGCATCACAAAAATCGACGCTCAAGTCAGAGGTGGCGAAACCCGACAGGACTATAAAGA
TACCAGGCGTTTCCCCCTGGAAGCTCCCTCGTGCGCTCTCCTGTTCCGACCCTGCCGCTTACCGGATACC
TGTCCGCCTTTCTCCCTTCGGGAAGCGTGGCGCTTTCTCATAGCTCACGCTGTAGGTATCTCAGTTCGGT
GTAGGTCGTTCGCTCCAAGCTGGGCTGTGTGCACGAACCCCCCGTTCAGCCCGACCGCTGCGCCTTATCC
GGTAACTATCGTCTTGAGTCCAACCCGGTAAGACACGACTTATCGCCACTGGCAGCAGCCACTGGTAACA
GGATTAGCAGAGCGAGGTATGTAGGCGGTGCTACAGAGTTCTTGAAGTGGTGGCCTAACTACGGCTACAC
TAGAAGAACAGTATTTGGTATCTGCGCTCTGCTGAAGCCAGTTACCTTCGGAAAAAGAGTTGGTAGCTCT
TGATCCGGCAAACAAACCACCGCTGGTAGCGGTGGTTTTTTTGTTTGCAAGCAGCAGATTACGCGCAGAA
AAAAAGGATCTCAAGAAGATCCTTTGATCTTTTCTACGGGGTCTGACGCTCAGTGGAACGAAAACTCACG
TTAAGGGATTTTGGTCATGAGATTATCAAAAAGGATCTTCACCTAGATCCTTTTAAATTAAAAATGAAGT
TTTAAATCAATCTAAAGTATATATGAGTAAACTTGGTCTGACAGTTACCAATGCTTAATCAGTGAGGCAC
CTATCTCAGCGATCTGTCTATTTCGTTCATCCATAGTTGCCTGACTCCCCGTCGTGTAGATAACTACGAT
ACGGGAGGGCTTACCATCTGGCCCCAGTGCTGCAATGATACCGCGAGACCCACGCTCACCGGCTCCAGAT
TTATCAGCAATAAACCAGCCAGCCGGAAGGGCCGAGCGCAGAAGTGGTCCTGCAACTTTATCCGCCTCCA
TCCAGTCTATTAATTGTTGCCGGGAAGCTAGAGTAAGTAGTTCGCCAGTTAATAGTTTGCGCAACGTTGT
TGCCATTGCTACAGGCATCGTGGTGTCACGCTCGTCGTTTGGTATGGCTTCATTCAGCTCCGGTTCCCAA
CGATCAAGGCGAGTTACATGATCCCCCATGTTGTGCAAAAAAGCGGTTAGCTCCTTCGGTCCTCCGATCG
TTGTCAGAAGTAAGTTGGCCGCAGTGTTATCACTCATGGTTATGGCAGCACTGCATAATTCTCTTACTGT
CATGCCATCCGTAAGATGCTTTTCTGTGACTGGTGAGTACTCAACCAAGTCATTCTGAGAATAGTGTATG
CGGCGACCGAGTTGCTCTTGCCCGGCGTCAATACGGGATAATACCGCGCCACATAGCAGAACTTTAAAAG
TGCTCATCATTGGAAAACGTTCTTCGGGGCGAAAACTCTCAAGGATCTTACCGCTGTTGAGATCCAGTTC
GATGTAACCCACTCGTGCACCCAACTGATCTTCAGCATCTTTTACTTTCACCAGCGTTTCTGGGTGAGCA
AAAACAGGAAGGCAAAATGCCGCAAAAAAGGGAATAAGGGCGACACGGAAATGTTGAATACTCATACTCT
TCCTTTTTCAATATTATTGAAGCATTTATCAGGGTTATTGTCTCATGAGCGGATACATATTTGAATGTAT
TTAGAAAAATAAACAAATAGGGGTTCCGCGCACATTTCCCCGAAAAGTGCCACCT
Features (pLannotate 1.2.2; 5 found; start..end, strand, type, name):
     13..30      +  protein_bind   attB1 (fragment): mutant version of attB; recombination site for the Gateway® BP reaction BP Clonase™
     82..322     +  promoter       U6 promoter: RNA polymerase III promoter for human U6 snRNA
    476..1064    -  rep_origin     ori: high-copy-number ColE1/pMB1/pBR322/pUC origin of replication
   1235..2095    -  CDS            AmpR: β-lactamase; bla; confers resistance to ampicillin, carbenicillin, and related antibiotics
   2096..2200    -  promoter       AmpR promoter: bla
