[The description below was written by a language model from this plasmid's Addgene catalogue record and pLannotate feature annotations shown in this document.]
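Description:
pUC19-U6-MbCas12a crRNA-BsmBI cassette (BPK4449) is a small (about 2.2 kb) mammalian expression entry vector for producing CRISPR RNAs that guide the Cas12a nuclease from Moraxella bovoculi (MbCas12a). It is built on the MLM3636 guide RNA expression backbone, itself a pUC19-type plasmid. It is propagated in E. coli at high copy number through a ColE1/pUC origin of replication, with selection by ampicillin via a β-lactamase gene driven by its native bla promoter. No mammalian selection marker or reporter is annotated, so the plasmid is suited to transient delivery rather than stable selection.

The functional payload is a human U6 promoter, an RNA polymerase III promoter commonly used to transcribe short, defined RNAs in mammalian cells. According to the catalogue entry, this is followed by the synthetic MbCas12a crRNA scaffold and a BsmBI cloning cassette. These elements are not individually annotated in the feature table, but they presumably lie in the short unannotated region between the U6 promoter and the origin. BsmBI is a type IIS enzyme that cuts outside its recognition site, so digestion releases the cassette and leaves defined overhangs. Annealed spacer oligonucleotides can then be ligated into these overhangs, turning the entry vector into an expression plasmid for a target-specific crRNA. A short fragment resembling an attB1 Gateway site is detected upstream of the promoter, and it is probably a backbone remnant rather than a working recombination site.

The plasmid served as the common entry vector for all MbCas12a crRNAs in work on engineered Cas12a variants for gene, epigenetic and base editing. It does not encode the nuclease, which must be supplied from a separate construct.
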