Addgene plasmid #114088: pUC19-U6-MbCas12a crRNA-BsmBI cassette (BPK4449)
Purpose: U6 promoter crRNA entry vector used for all MbCas12a crRNAs (clone spacer oligos into BsmBI cassette)
Depositing lab: Keith Joung & Benjamin Kleinstiver. Depositing organization: Massachusetts General Hospital. Publication: Engineered CRISPR-Cas12a variants with increased activities and improved targeting ranges for gene, epigenetic and base editing. Kleinstiver BP, Sousa AA, Walton RT, Tak YE, Hsu JY, Clement K, Welch MM, Horng JE, Malagon-Lopez J, Scarfo I, Maus MV, Pinello L, Aryee MJ, Joung JK. Nat Biotechnol. 2019 Feb 11. pii: 10.1038/s41587-018-0011-0. doi: 10.1038/s41587-018-0011-0. PubMed 30742127.
Backbone
  Vector backbone: MLM3636
  Backbone manufacturer: Joung Lab (Addgene plasmid # 43860)
  Vector type: Mammalian Expression
Growth in bacteria
  Bacterial resistance: Ampicillin, 100 μg/mL
  Growth temperature: 37°C
  Growth strain: DH5alpha
  Copy number: High Copy
Gene/Insert
  Gene/Insert name: entry vector for MbCas12a crRNAs (alt name: BPK4449)
  Species: Synthetic
  Cloning method: Restriction Enzyme; 5′ cloning site unknown (unknown if destroyed); 3′ cloning site unknown (unknown if destroyed)
Terms and licenses: Academic/Nonprofit Terms; Industry Terms: Not Available to Industry
How to cite: pUC19-U6-MbCas12a crRNA-BsmBI cassette (BPK4449) was a gift from Keith Joung & Benjamin Kleinstiver (Addgene plasmid # 114088 ; http://n2t.net/addgene:114088 ; RRID:Addgene_114088)
